>Addgene plasmid #44691 | pTC40-dmd-3 | depositor partial sequence | sequence record 62359 | pTC40-dmd-3 sequence 803 bps
GTCGAAACCACGGTGTTGTATCTTGTTTAAAAGGGCATAAGCGTTTTTGTCACTGGAGAGATTGTCACTG
TAGTAACTGTTTACTGGTAATCGAAAGACAAAGAGTTATGGCTGCCCAAGTTGCTCTGAGGCGTCAGCAG
ACTACAAGCGCTTGTAAACTGCCAACGAACACCAAGACGGAAAAGAGTTCGTATAAACGGCTTATCAGAC
AAAGCATATCGACAGTGAAATCCAAAAAATCCCATACCATATTTAGGAAGCAATCTGAAAAAAAAGAATC
GAATATGAAGAACAATTCATCTGGGTCGGTCGAAAGCATTTTAGAACGGTTACCCGTTGATCTTGGAACT
CAATTTACTGAACGTCTTCGGAAACGAAAAGCATTTGCTGATGAAAATCTTGATTCAATTTCCAGTTTAA
ACAATCAACTAACTTCGTTAATATATTCAACGAAAGTTGAAAATTCCAATTATTTAATATATAATTTAAA
CAAAAATGACAATTTCAAAGAGGTGTATCACAATATGGTCAGTGAACAATTAAAGTTCTGGATGGAACAG
CTCAAAAAGAATTTAGGAGTATTTGGAAGTGGAAAATCTGAAGAAATTTCCTTGTATCAAAATTATTTTA
GTAGACTCTATCCAGAAATCACAAATTACAATTCAAAAAACCAAAATAAAGTTATAAACAGTGAAAAATC
GTTCTTTATTGAGCGTCTTTTGAATTGAAACTTTAAAAATAACAAATTCAAATATCCAAATTTATTTATT
TAATAGAGTTCTGCATATGTTAAAAAAAAAAAA
