>Addgene plasmid #44691 | pTC40-dmd-3 | addgene partial sequence | sequence record 63731 | Sp6 5'-ATTTAGGTGACACTATAG-3'
CGAATTATACGACTCACTATAGGTTTTTTTTTTTTAACATATGCAGAACTCTATTAAATAAATAAATTTG
GATATTTGAATTTGTTATTTTTAAAGTTTCAATTCAAAAGACGCTCAATAAAGAACGATTTTTCACTGTT
TATAACTTTATTTTGGTTTTTTGAATTGTAATTTGTGATTTCTGGATAGAGTCTACTAAAATAATTTTGA
TACAAGGAAATTTCTTCAGATTTTCCACTTCCAAATACTCCTAAATTCTTTTTGAGCTGTTCCATCCAGA
ACTTTAATTGTTCACTGACCATATTGTGATACACCTCTTTGAAATTGTCATTTTTGTTTAAATTATATAT
TAAATAATTGGAATTTTCAACTTTCGTTGAATATATTAACGAAGTTAGTTGATTGTTTAAACTGGAAATT
GAATCAAGATTTTCATCAGCAAATGCTTTTCGTTTCCGAAGACGTTCAGTAAATTGAGTTCCAAGATCAA
CGGGTAACCGTTCTAAAATGCTTTCGACCGACCCAGATGAATTGTTCTTCATATTCGATTCTTTTTTTTC
TGATTGCTTCCTAAATATGGTATGGGATTTTTTGGATTTCACTGTCGATATGCTTTGTCTGATAAGCCGT
TTATACGAACTCTTTTCCGTCTTGGTGTTCGTTGGCAGTTTACAAGCGCTTGTAGTCTGCTGACGCCTCA
GAGCAACTTGGGCAGCCATAACTCTTTGTCTTTCGATTACCAGTAAACAGTTACTGCAGTGACAATCTCT
CCAGTGACAAAAACGCTTATGCCCTTTTAAACAAGATACAACACCGTGGTTTCGACAAGGTCTCCCTTTA
GTGAGGGTTAAATC
