[The description below was written by a language model from this plasmid's Addgene catalogue record.]
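Description:
pTC40-dmd-3 is a bacterial cloning plasmid built on pJC53.2, a roughly 3.2 kb T/A cloning vector designed for making double-stranded RNA and for generating sense and antisense riboprobes. It is maintained as a high-copy plasmid in standard E. coli cloning strains and carries resistance to both ampicillin and kanamycin. The record does not include a feature table, so the origin of replication and the precise arrangement of regulatory elements are not documented here.

The insert is a 3′ RACE product of Smed-dmd-3, a gene from the planarian flatworm Schmidtea mediterranea; its length is not stated. It was introduced at Eam1105I sites, which were destroyed during cloning. This fits the T/A cloning design, in which digestion with this enzyme leaves single-base overhangs that accept A-tailed PCR products. The listed sequencing primers, T3 on the 5′ side and SP6 on the 3′ side, indicate that phage RNA polymerase promoter sequences flank the insert. Opposing promoters of this kind allow either strand to be transcribed in vitro, yielding sense or antisense probes for in situ hybridization, or both strands for dsRNA used in RNA interference. The record does not list the full promoter complement or the orientation of the insert relative to these sites.

Given the vector's stated purpose and the associated study of a sex-specific transcription factor controlling male identity in a simultaneous hermaphrodite, the plasmid most likely serves as a template for examining dmd-3 expression and for knocking it down in planarians.
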