Addgene plasmid #44691: pTC40-dmd-3
Depositing lab: Phillip Newmark. Depositing organization: University of Illinois at Urbana-Champaign. Publication: A sex-specific transcription factor controls male identity in a simultaneous hermaphrodite. Chong T, Collins JJ 3rd, Brubacher JL, Zarkower D, Newmark PA. Nat Commun. 2013; 4:1814. doi: 10.1038/ncomms2811. PubMed 23652002.
Backbone
  Vector backbone: pJC53.2
  Backbone size w/o insert (bp): 3240
  Vector type: T/A Cloning Vector for dsRNA generation and the generation of sense and anti-sense probes
Growth in bacteria
  Bacterial resistance: Ampicillin and Kanamycin, 100 & 50 μg/mL
  Growth temperature: 37°C
  Growth strain: DH5alpha
  Copy number: High Copy
Gene/Insert
  Gene/Insert name: Smed-dmd-3, 3’ RACE product
  Species: Schmidtea mediterranea
  GenBank ID: KC736561
  Cloning method: Restriction Enzyme; 5′ cloning site Eam1105I (destroyed during cloning); 3′ cloning site Eam1105I (destroyed during cloning)
  Sequencing primers: 5′ T3; 3′ Sp6
Terms and licenses: Academic/Nonprofit Terms; Industry Terms: Not Available to Industry
How to cite: pTC40-dmd-3 was a gift from Phillip Newmark (Addgene plasmid # 44691 ; http://n2t.net/addgene:44691 ; RRID:Addgene_44691)
